Addgene plasmid #51793: pExp_TRE:EBFP2
Purpose: Inducible expression of EBFP2 with rtTA for input fluorescence
Depositing lab: Ron Weiss. Depositing organization: Massachusetts Institute of Technology. Publication: Accurate Predictions of Genetic Circuit Behavior from Part Characterization and Modular Composition. Davidsohn N, Beal J, Kiani S, Adler A, Yaman F, Li Y, Xie Z, Weiss R. ACS Synth Biol. 2014 Nov 17. 10.1021/sb500263b PubMed 25369267.
Backbone
  Vector backbone: pZDONOR 5-6
  Vector type: Mammalian Expression, Synthetic Biology
Growth in bacteria
  Bacterial resistance: Ampicillin, 100 μg/mL
  Growth temperature: 37°C
  Growth strain: DH10B
  Copy number: High Copy
Gene/Insert
  Gene/Insert name: EBFP2
  Promoter: TRE
  Cloning method: Gateway Cloning
  Sequencing primers: 5′ pCEP-fwd; 3′ Bglob-pA-R
Terms and licenses: Academic/Nonprofit Terms; Industry Terms: Not Available to Industry
How to cite: pExp_TRE:EBFP2 was a gift from Ron Weiss (Addgene plasmid # 51793 ; http://n2t.net/addgene:51793 ; RRID:Addgene_51793)
