[The description below was written by a language model from this plasmid's Addgene catalogue record and pLannotate feature annotations shown in this document.]
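Description:
pExp_TRE:EBFP2 is a mammalian expression plasmid for synthetic biology work, assembled by Gateway cloning into the pZDONOR 5-6 backbone. It is propagated in E. coli as a high-copy plasmid through a ColE1/pUC-type origin and selected with ampicillin via the β-lactamase gene. An f1 phage origin and remnants of a pBluescript-style cloning region (T7 and T3 promoters, lac promoter/operator elements, lacZα and lacI fragments) are also annotated. No mammalian selection marker appears in the feature table.

The payload is a single inducible transcription unit. A tight TRE promoter, made of seven tet operator repeats upstream of a minimal CMV promoter, sits between attB4 and attB1 sites. It is followed by the coding sequence for EBFP2, a monomeric, rapidly maturing blue fluorescent protein derived from Aequorea victoria, then an attB2 site. This arrangement reflects a multisite Gateway assembly that joins a promoter module to a gene module. Transcripts are terminated by a rabbit β-globin polyadenylation signal, preceded by a short β-globin coding fragment. The TRE has little basal activity on its own, so EBFP2 is produced only when the rtTA transactivator is supplied from another construct and activated by a tetracycline-class inducer such as doxycycline.

The cassette lies between left and right homology arms from the human AAVS1 locus (intron 1 of PPP1R12C), with a splice acceptor just after the left arm. The backbone is therefore designed as a donor for targeted integration at this site, although the record does not say whether it was used that way or by transient transfection. The stated purpose is to provide an rtTA-inducible blue signal serving as the input fluorescence readout, in a study on characterizing genetic parts and predicting the behaviour of composed circuits.
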