Features (pLannotate 1.2.2; 26 found; start..end, strand, type, name):
      1..21      +  protein_bind   attB4: mutant version of attB; core recombination site for the Gateway® BP reaction BP Clonase™
     57..335     +  promoter       tight TRE promoter (fragment): Tet-responsive promoter PTight, consisting of seven tet operator sequences followed by the minimal CMV promoter
    353..373     +  protein_bind   attB1: mutant version of attB; core recombination site for the Gateway® BP reaction BP Clonase™
    381..1097    +  CDS            EBFP2: EBFP2 is a basic (constitutively fluorescent) blue fluorescent protein published in 2007, derived from Aequorea victoria. It is reported to be a rapidly-maturing monomer with moderate acid sensitivity.
   1102..1126    -  protein_bind   attB2: mutant version of attB; recombination site for the Gateway® BP reaction BP Clonase™
   1130..1210    +  CDS            HBB (fragment): HBB_PONPY - Experimental evidence at transcript level: Swiss-Prot protein existence level 2. Involved in oxygen transport from the lung to the various peripheral tissues. From Pongo pygmaeus (Bornean orangutan).
   1281..1336    +  polyA_signal   β-globin poly(A) signal: rabbit β-globin polyadenylation signal (Gil and Proudfoot, 1987)
   1721..1737    -  protein_bind   lac operator: The lac repressor binds to the lac operator to inhibit transcription in E. coli. This inhibition can be relieved by adding lactose or isopropyl-β-D-thiogalactopyranoside (IPTG). lac repressor encoded by lacI
   1745..1775    -  promoter       lac promoter: promoter for the E. coli lac operon
   1790..1811    -  protein_bind   CAP binding site: CAP binding activates transcription in the presence of cAMP. E. coli catabolite activator protein
   1824..1863    -  CDS            lacI (fragment): lac repressor; lacI; The lac repressor binds to the lac operator to inhibit transcription in E. coli. This inhibition can be relieved by adding lactose or isopropyl-β-D-thiogalactopyranoside (IPTG).
   1984..2820    +  misc_feature   HA-R: right homology arm from the adeno-associated virus integration site (AAVS1) within intron 1 of the human PPP1R12C gene
   2821..2837    -  misc_feature   MCS (fragment): pBluescript multiple cloning site
   2850..2868    -  promoter       T3 promoter: promoter for bacteriophage T3 RNA polymerase
   2913..2929    -  protein_bind   lac operator: The lac repressor binds to the lac operator to inhibit transcription in E. coli. This inhibition can be relieved by adding lactose or isopropyl-β-D-thiogalactopyranoside (IPTG). lac repressor encoded by lacI
   2937..2967    -  promoter       lac promoter: promoter for the E. coli lac operon
   2982..3003    -  protein_bind   CAP binding site: CAP binding activates transcription in the presence of cAMP. E. coli catabolite activator protein
   3016..3108    -  CDS            lacI (fragment): lac repressor; lacI; The lac repressor binds to the lac operator to inhibit transcription in E. coli. This inhibition can be relieved by adding lactose or isopropyl-β-D-thiogalactopyranoside (IPTG).
   3291..3879    -  rep_origin     ori: high-copy-number ColE1/pMB1/pBR322/pUC origin of replication
   4050..4910    -  CDS            AmpR: β-lactamase; bla; confers resistance to ampicillin, carbenicillin, and related antibiotics
   4911..5015    -  promoter       AmpR promoter: bla
   5068..5496    -  rep_origin     f1 ori (sequence partly withheld): f1 bacteriophage origin of replication; arrow indicates direction of (+) strand synthesis
   5501..5656    -  CDS            lacZα (fragment): LacZα fragment of β-galactosidase; lacZ fragment
   5664..5682    +  promoter       T7 promoter: promoter for bacteriophage T7 RNA polymerase
   5697..6500    +  misc_feature   HA-L: left homology arm from the adeno-associated virus integration site (AAVS1) within intron 1 of the human PPP1R12C gene
   6579..6604    +  misc_feature   SA: splice acceptor site
>Addgene plasmid #51793 | pExp_TRE:EBFP2 | depositor full sequence | sequence record 210971 | pExp_TRE:EBFP2 sequence 7275 bps
CAACTTTGTATAGAAAAGTTGGCTCCGAATTCGCCCTTCAGGTCCGAGGTTCTAGACGAGTTTACTCCCT
ATCAGTGATAGAGAACGATGTCGAGTTTACTCCCTATCAGTGATAGAGAACGTATGTCGAGTTTACTCCC
TATCAGTGATAGAGAACGTATGTCGAGTTTACTCCCTATCAGTGATAGAGAACGTATGTCGAGTTTATCC
CTATCAGTGATAGAGAACGTATGTCGAGTTTACTCCCTATCAGTGATAGAGAACGTATGTCGAGGTAGGC
GTGTACGGTGGGAGGCCTATATAAGCAGAGCTCGTTTAGTGAACCGTCAGATCGCAAAGGGCGAATTCGA
CCCAAGTTTGTACAAAAAAGCAGCGCCACCATGGTGAGCAAGGGCGAGGAGCTGTTCACCGGGGTGGTGC
CCATCCTGGTCGAGCTGGACGGCGACGTAAACGGCCACAAGTTCAGCGTGAGGGGCGAGGGCGAGGGCGA
TGCCACCAACGGCAAGCTGACCCTGAAGTTCATCTGCACCACCGGCAAGCTGCCCGTGCCCTGGCCCACC
CTCGTGACCACCCTGAGCCACGGCGTGCAGTGCTTCGCCCGCTACCCCGACCACATGAAGCAGCACGACT
TCTTCAAGTCCGCCATGCCCGAAGGCTACGTCCAGGAGCGCACCATCTTCTTCAAGGACGACGGCACCTA
CAAGACCCGCGCCGAGGTGAAGTTCGAGGGCGACACCCTAGTGAACCGCATCGAGCTGAAGGGCGTCGAC
TTCAAGGAGGACGGCAACATCCTGGGGCACAAGCTGGAGTACAACTTCAACAGCCACAACATCTATATCA
TGGCCGTCAAGCAGAAGAACGGCATCAAGGTGAACTTCAAGATCCGCCACAACGTGGAGGACGGCAGCGT
GCAGCTCGCCGACCACTACCAGCAGAACACCCCCATCGGCGACGGCCCCGTGCTGCTGCCCGACAGCCAC
TACCTGAGCACCCAGTCCGTGCTGAGCAAAGACCCCAACGAGAAGCGCGATCACATGGTCCTGCTGGAGT
TCCGCACCGCCGCCGGGATCACTCTCGGCATGGACGAGCTGTACAAGTAATACCCAGCTTTCTTGTACAA
AGTGGTACGCGTGAATTCACTCCTCAGGTGCAGGCTGCCTATCAGAAGGTGGTGGCTGGTGTGGCCAATG
CCCTGGCTCACAAATACCACTGAGATCTTTTTCCCTCTGCCAAAAATTATGGGGACATCATGAAGCCCCT
TGAGCATCTGACTTCTGGCTAATAAAGGAAATTTATTTTCATTGCAATAGTGTGTTGGAATTTTTTGTGT
CTCTCACTCGGAAGGACATATGGGAGGGCAAATCATTTAAAACATCAGAATGAGTATTTGGTTTAGAGTT
TGGCAACATATGCCCATATGCTGGCTGCCATGAACAAAGGTTGGCTATAAAGAGGTCATCAGTATATGAA
ACAGCCCCCTGCTGTCCATTCCTTATTCCATAGAAAAGCCTTGACTTGAGGTTAGATTTTTTTTATATTT
TGTTTTGTGTTATTTTTTTCTTTAACATCCCTAAAATTTTCCTTACATGTTTTACTAGCCAGATTTTTCC
TCCTCTCCTGACTACTCCCAGTCATAGCTGTCCCTCTTCTCTTATGGAGATCCCTCGACCTGCAGCCCAA
GCTTGGCGTAATCATGGTCATAGCTGTTTCCTGTGTGAAATTGTTATCCGCTCACAATTCCACACAACAT
ACGAGCCGGAAGCATAAAGTGTAAAGCCTGGGGTGCCTAATGAGTGAGCTAACTCACATTAATTGCGTTG
CGCTCACTGCCCGCTTTCCAGTCGGGAAACCTGTCGTGCCAGCGGATCGACAGTACTAAGCTTGGTCTAA
TACCCAATCTCTCGTCTTATCCAGATGTTTTATACGCCTTAATTAATAGGGATAACAGGGTAATCTCGAG
GTTTAAACGTCGACGCGGCCGCTACTAGGGACAGGATTGGTGACAGAAAAGCCCCATCCTTAGGCCTCCT
CCTTCCTAGTCTCCTGATATTGGGTCTAACCCCCACCTCCTGTTAGGCAGATTCCTTATCTGGTGACACA
CCCCCATTTCCTGGAGCCATCTCTCTCCTTGCCAGAACCTCTAAGGTTTGCTTACGATGGAGCCAGAGAG
GATCCTGGGAGGGAGAGCTTGGCAGGGGGTGGGAGGGAAGGGGGGGATGCGTGACCTGCCCGGTTCTCAG
TGGCCACCCTGCGCTACCCTCTCCCAGAACCTGAGCTGCTCTGACGCGGCTGTCTGGTGCGTTTCACTGA
TCCTGGTGCTGCAGCTTCCTTACACTTCCCAAGAGGAGAAGCAGTTTGGAAAAACAAAATCAGAATAAGT
TGGTCCTGAGTTCTAACTTTGGCTCTTCACCTTTCTAGTCCCCAATTTATATTGTTCCTCCGTGCGTCAG
TTTTACCTGTGAGATAAGGCCAGTAGCCAGCCCCGTCCTGGCAGGGCTGTGGTGAGGAGGGGGGTGTCCG
TGTGGAAAACTCCCTTTGTGAGAATGGTGCGTCCTAGGTGTTCACCAGGTCGTGGCCGCCTCTACTCCCT
TTCTCTTTCTCCATCCTTCTTTCCTTAAAGAGTCCCCAGTGCTATCTGGGACATATTCCTCCGCCCAGAG
CAGGGTCCCGCTTCCCTAAGGCCCTGCTCTGGGCTTCTGGGTTTGAGTCCTTGGCAAGCCCAGGAGAGGC
GCTCAGGCTTCCCTGTCCCCCTTCCTCGTCCACCATCTCATGCCCCTGGCTCTCCTGCCCCTTCCCTACA
GGGGTTCCTGGCTCTGCTCTCCACCGCGGTGGAGCTCCAGCTTTTGTTCCCTTTAGTGAGGGTTAATTGC
GCGCTTGGCGTAATCATGGTCATAGCTGTTTCCTGTGTGAAATTGTTATCCGCTCACAATTCCACACAAC
ATACGAGCCGGAAGCATAAAGTGTAAAGCCTGGGGTGCCTAATGAGTGAGCTAACTCACATTAATTGCGT
TGCGCTCACTGCCCGCTTTCCAGTCGGGAAACCTGTCGTGCCAGCTGCATTAATGAATCGGCCAACGCGC
GGGGAGAGGCGGTTTGCGTATTGGGCGCTCTTCCGCTTCCTCGCTCACTGACTCGCTGCGCTCGGTCGTT
CGGCTGCGGCGAGCGGTATCAGCTCACTCAAAGGCGGTAATACGGTTATCCACAGAATCAGGGGATAACG
CAGGAAAGAACATGTGAGCAAAAGGCCAGCAAAAGGCCAGGAACCGTAAAAAGGCCGCGTTGCTGGCGTT
TTTCCATAGGCTCCGCCCCCCTGACGAGCATCACAAAAATCGACGCTCAAGTCAGAGGTGGCGAAACCCG
ACAGGACTATAAAGATACCAGGCGTTTCCCCCTGGAAGCTCCCTCGTGCGCTCTCCTGTTCCGACCCTGC
CGCTTACCGGATACCTGTCCGCCTTTCTCCCTTCGGGAAGCGTGGCGCTTTCTCATAGCTCACGCTGTAG
GTATCTCAGTTCGGTGTAGGTCGTTCGCTCCAAGCTGGGCTGTGTGCACGAACCCCCCGTTCAGCCCGAC
CGCTGCGCCTTATCCGGTAACTATCGTCTTGAGTCCAACCCGGTAAGACACGACTTATCGCCACTGGCAG
CAGCCACTGGTAACAGGATTAGCAGAGCGAGGTATGTAGGCGGTGCTACAGAGTTCTTGAAGTGGTGGCC
TAACTACGGCTACACTAGAAGAACAGTATTTGGTATCTGCGCTCTGCTGAAGCCAGTTACCTTCGGAAAA
AGAGTTGGTAGCTCTTGATCCGGCAAACAAACCACCGCTGGTAGCGGTGGTTTTTTTGTTTGCAAGCAGC
AGATTACGCGCAGAAAAAAAGGATCTCAAGAAGATCCTTTGATCTTTTCTACGGGGTCTGACGCTCAGTG
GAACGAAAACTCACGTTAAGGGATTTTGGTCATGAGATTATCAAAAAGGATCTTCACCTAGATCCTTTTA
AATTAAAAATGAAGTTTTAAATCAATCTAAAGTATATATGAGTAAACTTGGTCTGACAGTTACCAATGCT
TAATCAGTGAGGCACCTATCTCAGCGATCTGTCTATTTCGTTCATCCATAGTTGCCTGACTCCCCGTCGT
GTAGATAACTACGATACGGGAGGGCTTACCATCTGGCCCCAGTGCTGCAATGATACCGCGAGACCCACGC
TCACCGGCTCCAGATTTATCAGCAATAAACCAGCCAGCCGGAAGGGCCGAGCGCAGAAGTGGTCCTGCAA
CTTTATCCGCCTCCATCCAGTCTATTAATTGTTGCCGGGAAGCTAGAGTAAGTAGTTCGCCAGTTAATAG
TTTGCGCAACGTTGTTGCCATTGCTACAGGCATCGTGGTGTCACGCTCGTCGTTTGGTATGGCTTCATTC
AGCTCCGGTTCCCAACGATCAAGGCGAGTTACATGATCCCCCATGTTGTGCAAAAAAGCGGTTAGCTCCT
TCGGTCCTCCGATCGTTGTCAGAAGTAAGTTGGCCGCAGTGTTATCACTCATGGTTATGGCAGCACTGCA
TAATTCTCTTACTGTCATGCCATCCGTAAGATGCTTTTCTGTGACTGGTGAGTACTCAACCAAGTCATTC
TGAGAATAGTGTATGCGGCGACCGAGTTGCTCTTGCCCGGCGTCAATACGGGATAATACCGCGCCACATA
GCAGAACTTTAAAAGTGCTCATCATTGGAAAACGTTCTTCGGGGCGAAAACTCTCAAGGATCTTACCGCT
GTTGAGATCCAGTTCGATGTAACCCACTCGTGCACCCAACTGATCTTCAGCATCTTTTACTTTCACCAGC
GTTTCTGGGTGAGCAAAAACAGGAAGGCAAAATGCCGCAAAAAAGGGAATAAGGGCGACACGGAAATGTT
GAATACTCATACTCTTCCTTTTTCAATATTATTGAAGCATTTATCAGGGTTATTGTCTCATGAGCGGATA
CATATTTGAATGTATTTAGAAAAATAAACAAATAGGGGTTCCGCGCACATTTCCCCGAAAAGTGCCACCT
AAATTGTAAGCGTTAATATTTTGTTAAAATTCGCGTTAAATTTTTGTTAAATCAGCTCATTTTTTAACCA
ATAGGCCGAAATCGGCAAAATCCCTTATAAATCAAAAGAATAGACCGAGATAGGGT
[37 nt withheld, positions 5167-5203]
AAAGAACGTGGACTCCAACGTCAAAGG
[49 nt withheld, positions 5231-5279]
T
[91 nt withheld, positions 5281-5371]
G
[124 nt withheld, positions 5373-5496]
CCCATTCGCCATTCAGGCTGCGCAACTGTTGGGAAGGGCGATCGGTGCGGGCCTCTTCGCTATTACGCCA
GCTGGCGAAAGGGGGATGTGCTGCAAGGCGATTAAGTTGGGTAACGCCAGGGTTTTCCCAGTCACGACGT
TGTAAAACGACGGCCAGTGAGCGCGCGTAATACGACTCACTATAGGGCGAATTGGGTACCTGCTTTCTCT
GACCAGCATTCTCTCCCCTGGGCCTGTGCCGCTTTCTGTCTGCAGCTTGTGGCCTGGGTCACCTCTACGG
CTGGCCCAGATCCTTCCCTGCCGCCTCCTTCAGGTTCCGTCTTCCTCCACTCCCTCTTCCCCTTGCTCTC
TGCTGTGTTGCTGCCCAAGGATGCTCTTTCCGGAGCACTTCCTTCTCGGCGCTGCACCACGTGATGTCCT
CTGAGCGGATCCTCCCCGTGTCTGGGTCCTCTCCGGGCATCTCTCCTCCCTCACCCAACCCCATGCCGTC
TTCACTCGCTGGGTTCCCTTTTCCTTCTCCTTCTGGGGCCTGTGCCATCTCTCGTTTCTTAGGATGGCCT
TCTCCGACGGATGTCTCCCTTGCGTCCCGCCTCCCCTTCTTGTAGGCCTGCATCATCACCGTTTTTCTGG
ACAACCCCAAAGTACCCCGTCTCCCTGGCTTTAGCCACCTCTCCATCCTCTTGCTTTCTTTGCCTGGACA
CCCCGTTCTCCTGTGGATTCGGGTCACCTCTCACTCCTTTCATTTGGGCAGCTCCCCTACCCCCCTTACC
TCTCTAGTCTGTGCTAGCTCTTCCAGCCCCCTGTCATGGCATCTTCCAGGGGTCCGAGAGCTCAGCTAGT
CTTCTTCCTCCAACCCGGGCCCCTATGTCCACTTCAGGACAGCATGTTTGCTGCCTCCAGGGATCCTGTG
TCCCCGAGCTGGGACCACCTTATATTCCCAGGGCCGGTTAATGTGGCTCTGGTTCTGGGTACTTTTATCT
GTCCCCTCCACCCCACAGTGGGGCAAGCTTATTACCCTGTTATCCCTAACCGGTGCGTTTTTATGCTTGT
AGTATTGTATAATGTTTTTAAGATCCAAGCTTCTGACCTCTTCTCTTCCTCCCACAGGGCCTCGAGACAA
TTGCATCGATGGTACCAGTGAAAGTCTGCAATGAATTCGAGTTGGCGCGCCTGTCATTCTAAATCTCTCT
TTCAGCCTAAAGCTTTTTCCCCGTATCCCCCCAGGTGTCTGCAGGCTCAAAGAGCAGCGAGAAGCGTTCA
GAGGAAAGCGATCCCGTGCCACCTTCCCCGTGCCCGGGCTGTCCCCGCACGCTGCCGGCTCGGGGATGCG
GGGGGAGCGCCGGACCGGAGCGGAGCCCCGGGCGGCTCGCTGCTGCCCCCTAGCGGGGGAGGGACGTAAT
TACATCCCTGGGGGCTTTGGGAGGGGGCTGTCCCCGTGAGCTCCCAGGCGCGCCTGTCATTCTAAATCTC
TCTTTCAGCCTAAAGCTTTTTCCCCGTATCCCCCCAGGTGTCTGCAGGCTCAAAGAGCAGCGAGAAGCGT
TCAGAGGAAAGCGATCCCGTGCCACCTTCCCCGTGCCCGGGCTGTCCCCGCACGCTGCCGGCTCGGGGAT
GCGGGGGGAGCGCCGGACCGGAGCGGAGCCCCGGGCGGCTCGCTGCTGCCCCCTAGCGGGGGAGGGACGT
AATTACATCCCTGGGGGCTTTGGGGGGGGGCTGTCCCCGTGAGCTCCCAGGCGCGCCAACTCGGTACCGT
ATCGATGTCGACGTTAACGCTAGTGATAT
