>Addgene plasmid #51793 | pExp_TRE:EBFP2 | addgene partial sequence | sequence record 103425 | pCEP-fwd 5'-AGAGCTCGTTTAGTGAACCG-3'
AAAGCAGGCTGACCGCCACCATGGTGAGCAAGGGCGAGGAGCTGTTCACCGGGGTGGTGCCCATCCTGGT
CGAGCTGGACGGCGACGTAAACGGCCACAAGTTCAGCGTGAGGGGCGAGGGCGAGGGCGATGCCACCAAC
GGCAAGCTGACCCTGAAGTTCATCTGCACCACCGGCAAGCTGCCCGTGCCCTGGCCCACCCTCGTGACCA
CCCTGAGCCACGGCGTGCAGTGCTTCGCCCGCTACCCCGACCACATGAAGCAGCACGACTTCTTCAAGTC
CGCCATGCCCGAAGGCTACGTCCAGGAGCGCACCATCTTCTTCAAGGACGACGGCACCTACAAGACCCGC
GCCGAGGTGAAGTTCGAGGGCGACACCCTAGTGAACCGCATCGAGCTGAAGGGCGTCGACTTCAAGGAGG
ACGGCAACATCCTGGGGCACAAGCTGGAGTACAACTTCAACAGCCACAACATCTATATCATGGCCGTCAA
GCAGAAGAACGGCATCAAGGTGAACTTCAAGATCCGCCACAACGTGGAGGACGGCAGCGTGCAGCTCGCC
GACCACTACCAGCAGAACACCCCCATCGGCGACGGCCCCGTGCTGCTGCCCGACAGCCACTACCTGAGCA
CCCAGTCCGTGCTGAGCAAAGACCCCAACGAGAAGCGCGATCACATGGTCCTGCTGGAGTTCCGCACCGC
CGCCGGGATCACTCTCGGCATGGACGAGCTGTACAAGTAATACCCAGCTTTCTTGTACAAAGTGGTACGC
GTGAATTCACTCCTCAGGTGCAGGCTGCCTATCAGAAGGTGGTGGCTGGTGTGGCCAATGCCCTGGCTCA
CAA
