>Addgene plasmid #51793 | pExp_TRE:EBFP2 | addgene partial sequence | sequence record 103513 | Bglob-pA-R 5'-ttttggcagagggaaaaaga-3'
GCCACACCAGCCACCACCTTCTGATAGGCAGCCTGCACCTGAGGAGTGAATTCACGCGTACCACTTTGTA
CAAGAAAGCTGGGTATTACTTGTACAGCTCGTCCATGCCGAGAGTGATCCCGGCGGCGGTGCGGAACTCC
AGCAGGACCATGTGATCGCGCTTCTCGTTGGGGTCTTTGCTCAGCACGGACTGGGTGCTCAGGTAGTGGC
TGTCGGGCAGCAGCACGGGGCCGTCGCCGATGGGGGTGTTCTGCTGGTAGTGGTCGGCGAGCTGCACGCT
GCCGTCCTCCACGTTGTGGCGGATCTTGAAGTTCACCTTGATGCCGTTCTTCTGCTTGACGGCCATGATA
TAGATGTTGTGGCTGTTGAAGTTGTACTCCAGCTTGTGCCCCAGGATGTTGCCGTCCTCCTTGAAGTCGA
CGCCCTTCAGCTCGATGCGGTTCACTAGGGTGTCGCCCTCGAACTTCACCTCGGCGCGGGTCTTGTAGGT
GCCGTCGTCCTTGAAGAAGATGGTGCGCTCCTGGACGTAGCCTTCGGGCATGGCGGACTTGAAGAAGTCG
TGCTGCTTCATGTGGTCGGGGTAGCGGGCGAAGCACTGCACGCCGTGGCTCAGGGTGGTCACGAGGGTGG
GCCAGGGCACGGGCAGCTTGCCGGTGGTGCAGATGAACTTCAGGGTCAGCTTGCCGTTGGTGGCATCGCC
CTCGCCCTCGCCCCTCACGCTGAACTTGTGGCCGTTTACGTCGCCGTCCAGCTCGACCAGGATGGGCACC
ACCCCGGTGAACAGCTCCTCGCCCTTGCTCACCATGGTGGCGGTCAGCCTGCTT
